Addgene plasmid #52553: pBT374_pattB-pCA-GFP-pA-attBSwa
Purpose: for PhiC31 integrase-mediated cassette exchange
Depositing lab: Liqun Luo. Depositing organization: Stanford University. Publication: Site-specific integrase-mediated transgenesis in mice via pronuclear injection. Tasic B, Hippenmeyer S, Wang C, Gamboa M, Zong H, Chen-Tsai Y, Luo L. Proc Natl Acad Sci U S A. 2011 May 10;108(19):7902-7. doi: 10.1073/pnas.1019507108. Epub 2011 Apr 4. PubMed 21464299.
Backbone
  Vector backbone: pBluescript
  Backbone manufacturer: Stratagene
  Vector type: Mammalian Expression
Growth in bacteria
  Bacterial resistance: Ampicillin, 100 μg/mL
  Growth temperature: 37°C
  Growth strain: DH5alpha
  Copy number: High Copy
Gene/Insert 1
  Gene/Insert name: PhiC31o attB (full length)
Gene/Insert 2
  Gene/Insert name: GFP
Resource information
  A portion of this plasmid was derived from a plasmid made by: Full length attB from Michele Calos
Terms and licenses: Academic/Nonprofit Terms; Industry Terms: Not Available to Industry
How to cite: pBT374_pattB-pCA-GFP-pA-attBSwa was a gift from Liqun Luo (Addgene plasmid # 52553 ; http://n2t.net/addgene:52553 ; RRID:Addgene_52553)
