[The description below was written by a language model from this plasmid's Addgene catalogue record and pLannotate feature annotations shown in this document.]
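Description:
pBT374_pattB-pCA-GFP-pA-attBSwa is a 6.25 kb pBluescript-based plasmid built as a donor for φC31 integrase-mediated cassette exchange, catalogued as a mammalian expression vector. It is maintained in E. coli at high copy through the ColE1/pUC-type origin and selected with ampicillin via the β-lactamase gene and its native promoter. The usual pBluescript remnants are present: an f1 phage origin, T7 and T3 promoters, fragments of the multiple cloning site, and the lac promoter/operator with a disrupted lacZα segment.

The payload is a GFP expression cassette bracketed by two φC31 attB sites in the same orientation; the record describes these as full-length attB. Between them sits the composite pCA (CAG-type) promoter, made up of the human CMV immediate-early enhancer, the chicken β-actin promoter and a chimeric chicken β-actin/rabbit β-globin intron, which gives strong, broadly active transcription in mammalian cells. It drives mammalian codon-optimized EGFP, followed by an SV40 polyadenylation signal; the short "large T antigen" fragment annotated just upstream is most likely part of that SV40 terminator region rather than a functional coding element.

Because the cassette is flanked by two attB sites, φC31 integrase can recombine both with a matching pair of attP sites pre-placed in a genomic docking locus, exchanging the intervening sequence for the pCA-GFP-pA unit and leaving the bacterial backbone behind. The associated work concerns site-specific integrase-mediated transgenesis in mice by pronuclear injection, where ubiquitous GFP would serve as a visible reporter of successful integration. The "Swa" in the name is not explained in the record.
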