Features (pLannotate 1.2.2; 22 found; start..end, strand, type, name):
     33..461     -  rep_origin     f1 ori (sequence partly withheld): f1 bacteriophage origin of replication; arrow indicates direction of (+) strand synthesis
    466..623     -  CDS            lacZα (fragment): LacZα fragment of β-galactosidase; lacZ fragment
    626..644     +  promoter       T7 promoter: promoter for bacteriophage T7 RNA polymerase
    653..680     -  misc_feature   MCS (fragment): pBluescript multiple cloning site
    695..764     +  protein_bind   attB: attB site for the φC31 integrase (Groth et al., 2000) phage φC31 integrase
    953..973     -  misc_feature   MCS (fragment): pBluescript multiple cloning site
   1070..1373    +  enhancer       CMV enhancer: human cytomegalovirus immediate early enhancer
   1375..1652    +  promoter       chicken β-actin promoter: No description available
   1654..2671    +  intron         chimeric intron: chimera between introns from chicken β-actin and rabbit β-globin
   2755..3474    +  CDS            EGFP: the original enhanced GFP (Yang et al., 1996) mammalian codon-optimized
   3489..3573    +  CDS            large T antigen (fragment): large T antigen from SV40 (simian virus 40)
   3596..3717    +  polyA_signal   SV40 poly(A) signal: SV40 polyadenylation signal
   3741..3810    +  protein_bind   attB: attB site for the φC31 integrase (Groth et al., 2000) phage φC31 integrase
   4020..4055    -  misc_feature   MCS (fragment): pBluescript multiple cloning site
   4068..4086    -  promoter       T3 promoter: promoter for bacteriophage T3 RNA polymerase
   4131..4147    -  protein_bind   lac operator: The lac repressor binds to the lac operator to inhibit transcription in E. coli. This inhibition can be relieved by adding lactose or isopropyl-β-D-thiogalactopyranoside (IPTG). lac repressor encoded by lacI
   4155..4185    -  promoter       lac promoter: promoter for the E. coli lac operon
   4200..4221    -  protein_bind   CAP binding site: CAP binding activates transcription in the presence of cAMP. E. coli catabolite activator protein
   4234..4326    -  CDS            lacI (fragment): lac repressor; lacI; The lac repressor binds to the lac operator to inhibit transcription in E. coli. This inhibition can be relieved by adding lactose or isopropyl-β-D-thiogalactopyranoside (IPTG).
   4509..5097    -  rep_origin     ori: high-copy-number ColE1/pMB1/pBR322/pUC origin of replication
   5268..6128    -  CDS            AmpR: β-lactamase; bla; confers resistance to ampicillin, carbenicillin, and related antibiotics
   6129..6233    -  promoter       AmpR promoter: bla
>Addgene plasmid #52553 | pBT374_pattB-pCA-GFP-pA-attBSwa | depositor full sequence | sequence record 82395 | pBT374_pattB-pCA-GFP-pA-attBSwa sequence 6253 bps
CACCTAAATTGTAAGCGTTAATATTTTGTTAAAATTCGCGTTAAATTTTTGTTAAATCAGCTCATTTTTT
AACCAATAGGCCGAAATCGGCAAAATCCCTTATAAATCAAAAGAATAGACCGAGATAGGGT
[37 nt withheld, positions 132-168]
AAAGAACGTGGACTCCAACGTCAAAGG
[49 nt withheld, positions 196-244]
T
[91 nt withheld, positions 246-336]
G
[124 nt withheld, positions 338-461]
CCCATTCGCCATTCAGGCTGCGCAACTGTTGGGAAGGGCGATCGGTGCGGGCCTCTTCGCTATTACGCCA
GCTGGCGAAAGGGGGATGTGCTGCAAGGCGATTAAGTTGGGTAACGCCAGGGTTTTCCCAGTCACGACGT
TGTAAAACGACGGCCAGTGAATTGTAATACGACTCACTATAGGGCGAATTGGGTACCGGGCCCCCCCTCG
AGGTCGACGATGTAGGTCACGGTCTCGAAGCCGCGGTGCGGGTGCCAGGGCGTGCCCTTGGGCTCCCCGG
GCGCGTACTCCACCTCACCCATCTGGTCCATCATGATGAACGGGTCGAGGTGGCGGTAGTTGATCCCGGC
GAACGCGCGGCGCACCGGGAAGCCCTCGCCCTCGAAACCGCTGGGCGCGGTGGTCACGGTGAGCACGGGA
CGTGCGACGGCGTCGGCGGGTGCGGATACGCGGGGCAGCGTCAGCGGGTTCTCGACGGTCACGGCGGGCA
TGTCGACGGTATCGATAAGCTTCCCTTAATTAACCGTTTAAACAATTCTGCAGGAATCTAGTTATTAATA
GTAATCAATTACGGGGTCATTAGTTCATAGCCCATATATGGAGTTCCGCGTTACATAACTTACGGTAAAT
GGCCCGCCTGGCTGACCGCCCAACGACCCCCGCCCATTGACGTCAATAATGACGTATGTTCCCATAGTAA
CGCCAATAGGGACTTTCCATTGACGTCAATGGGTGGAGTATTTACGGTAAACTGCCCACTTGGCAGTACA
TCAAGTGTATCATATGCCAAGTACGCCCCCTATTGACGTCAATGACGGTAAATGGCCCGCCTGGCATTAT
GCCCAGTACATGACCTTATGGGACTTTCCTACTTGGCAGTACATCTACGTATTAGTCATCGCTATTACCA
TGGTCGAGGTGAGCCCCACGTTCTGCTTCACTCTCCCCATCTCCCCCCCCTCCCCACCCCCAATTTTGTA
TTTATTTATTTTTTAATTATTTTGTGCAGCGATGGGGGCGGGGGGGGGGGGGGGGCGCGCGCCAGGCGGG
GCGGGGCGGGGCGAGGGGCGGGGCGGGGCGAGGCGGAGAGGTGCGGCGGCAGCCAATCAGAGCGGCGCGC
TCCGAAAGTTTCCTTTTATGGCGAGGCGGCGGCGGCGGCGGCCCTATAAAAAGCGAAGCGCGCGGCGGGC
GGGGAGTCGCTGCGACGCTGCCTTCGCCCCGTGCCCCGCTCCGCCGCCGCCTCGCGCCGCCCGCCCCGGC
TCTGACTGACCGCGTTACTCCCACAGGTGAGCGGGCGGGACGGCCCTTCTCCTCCGGGCTGTAATTAGCG
CTTGGTTTAATGACGGCTTGTTTCTTTTCTGTGGCTGCGTGAAAGCCTTGAGGGGCTCCGGGAGGGCCCT
TTGTGCGGGGGGAGCGGCTCGGGGGGTGCGTGCGTGTGTGTGTGCGTGGGGAGCGCCGCGTGCGGCTCCG
CGCTGCCCGGCGGCTGTGAGCGCTGCGGGCGCGGCGCGGGGCTTTGTGCGCTCCGCAGTGTGCGCGAGGG
GAGCGCGGCCGGGGGCGGTGCCCCGCGGTGCGGGGGGGGCTGCGAGGGGAACAAAGGCTGCGTGCGGGGT
GTGTGCGTGGGGGGGTGAGCAGGGGGTGTGGGCGCGTCGGTCGGGCTGCAACCCCCCCTGCACCCCCCTC
CCCGAGTTGCTGAGCACGGCCCGGCTTCGGGTGCGGGGCTCCGTACGGGGCGTGGCGCGGGGCTCGCCGT
GCCGGGCGGGGGGTGGCGGCAGGTGGGGGTGCCGGGCGGGGCGGGGCCGCCTCGGGCCGGGGAGGGCTCG
GGGGAGGGGCGCGGCGGCCCCCGGAGCGCCGGCGGCTGTCGAGGCGCGGCGAGCCGCAGCCATTGCCTTT
TATGGTAATCGTGCGAGAGGGCGCAGGGACTTCCTTTGTCCCAAATCTGTGCGGAGCCGAAATCTGGGAG
GCGCCGCCGCACCCCCTCTAGCGGGCGCGGGGCGAAGCGGTGCGGCGCCGGCAGGAAGGAAATGGGCGGG
GAGGGCCTTCGTGCGTCGCCGCGCCGCCGTCCCCTTCTCCCTCTCCAGCCTCGGGGCTGTCCGCGGGGGG
ACGGCTGCCTTCGGGGGGGACGGGGCAGGGCGGGGTTCGGCTTCTGGCGTGTGACCGGCGGCTCTAGAGC
CTCTGCTAACCATGTTCATGCCTTCTTCTTTTTCCTACAGCTCCTGGGCAACGTGCTGGTTATTGTGCTG
TCTCATCATTTTGGCAAAGAATTGATTTGATACCGCGGGCCCGGGCCGCCACCATGGTGAGCAAGGGCGA
GGAGCTGTTCACCGGGGTGGTGCCCATCCTGGTCGAGCTGGACGGCGACGTAAACGGCCACAAGTTCAGC
GTGTCCGGCGAGGGCGAGGGCGATGCCACCTACGGCAAGCTGACCCTGAAGTTCATCTGCACCACCGGCA
AGCTGCCCGTGCCCTGGCCCACCCTCGTGACCACCCTGACCTACGGCGTGCAGTGCTTCAGCCGCTACCC
CGACCACATGAAGCAGCACGACTTCTTCAAGTCCGCCATGCCCGAAGGCTACGTCCAGGAGCGCACCATC
TTCTTCAAGGACGACGGCAACTACAAGACCCGCGCCGAGGTGAAGTTCGAGGGCGACACCCTGGTGAACC
GCATCGAGCTGAAGGGCATCGACTTCAAGGAGGACGGCAACATCCTGGGGCACAAGCTGGAGTACAACTA
CAACAGCCACAACGTCTATATCATGGCCGACAAGCAGAAGAACGGCATCAAGGCGAACTTCAAGATCCGC
CACAACATCGAGGACGGCGGCGTGCAGCTCGCCGACCACTACCAGCAGAACACCCCCATCGGCGACGGCC
CCGTGCTGCTGCCCGACAACCACTACCTGAGCACCCAGTCCGCCCTGAGCAAAGACCCCAACGAGAAGCG
CGATCACATGGTCCTGCTGGAGTTCGTGACCGCCGCCGGGATCACTCTCGGCATGGACGAGCTTTACAAG
TAAGAATTCTAGATAACTGATCATAATCAGCCATACCACATTTGTAGAGGTTTTACTTGCTTTAAAAAAC
CTCCCACACCTCCCCCTGAACCTGAAACATAAAATGAATGCAATTGTTGTTGTTAACTTGTTTATTGCAG
CTTATAATGGTTACAAATAAAGCAATAGCATCACAAATTTCACAAATAAAGCATTTTTTTCACTGCATTC
TAGTTGTGGTTTGTCCAAACTCATCAATGTATCTTATTTTCGACGATGTAGGTCACGGTCTCGAAGCCGC
GGTGCGGGTGCCAGGGCGTGCCCTTGGGCTCCCCGGGCGCGTACTCCACCTCACCCATCTGGTCCATCAT
GATGAACGGGTCGAGGTGGCGGTAGTTGATCCCGGCGAACGCGCGGCGCACCGGGAAGCCCTCGCCCTCG
AAACCGCTGGGCGCGGTGGTCACGGTGAGCACGGGACGTGCGACGGCGTCGGCGGGTGCGGATACGCGGG
GCAGCGTCAGCGGGTTCTCGACGGTCACGGCGGGCATGTCGAAAATTGGGCGCGCCCAACTAGTTCTAGA
GCGGCCGCCACCGCGGTGGAGCTCCAGCTTTTGTTCCCTTTAGTGAGGGTTAATTTCGAGCTTGGCGTAA
TCATGGTCATAGCTGTTTCCTGTGTGAAATTGTTATCCGCTCACAATTCCACACAACATACGAGCCGGAA
GCATAAAGTGTAAAGCCTGGGGTGCCTAATGAGTGAGCTAACTCACATTAATTGCGTTGCGCTCACTGCC
CGCTTTCCAGTCGGGAAACCTGTCGTGCCAGCTGCATTAATGAATCGGCCAACGCGCGGGGAGAGGCGGT
TTGCGTATTGGGCGCTCTTCCGCTTCCTCGCTCACTGACTCGCTGCGCTCGGTCGTTCGGCTGCGGCGAG
CGGTATCAGCTCACTCAAAGGCGGTAATACGGTTATCCACAGAATCAGGGGATAACGCAGGAAAGAACAT
GTGAGCAAAAGGCCAGCAAAAGGCCAGGAACCGTAAAAAGGCCGCGTTGCTGGCGTTTTTCCATAGGCTC
CGCCCCCCTGACGAGCATCACAAAAATCGACGCTCAAGTCAGAGGTGGCGAAACCCGACAGGACTATAAA
GATACCAGGCGTTTCCCCCTGGAAGCTCCCTCGTGCGCTCTCCTGTTCCGACCCTGCCGCTTACCGGATA
CCTGTCCGCCTTTCTCCCTTCGGGAAGCGTGGCGCTTTCTCATAGCTCACGCTGTAGGTATCTCAGTTCG
GTGTAGGTCGTTCGCTCCAAGCTGGGCTGTGTGCACGAACCCCCCGTTCAGCCCGACCGCTGCGCCTTAT
CCGGTAACTATCGTCTTGAGTCCAACCCGGTAAGACACGACTTATCGCCACTGGCAGCAGCCACTGGTAA
CAGGATTAGCAGAGCGAGGTATGTAGGCGGTGCTACAGAGTTCTTGAAGTGGTGGCCTAACTACGGCTAC
ACTAGAAGGACAGTATTTGGTATCTGCGCTCTGCTGAAGCCAGTTACCTTCGGAAAAAGAGTTGGTAGCT
CTTGATCCGGCAAACAAACCACCGCTGGTAGCGGTGGTTTTTTTGTTTGCAAGCAGCAGATTACGCGCAG
AAAAAAAGGATCTCAAGAAGATCCTTTGATCTTTTCTACGGGGTCTGACGCTCAGTGGAACGAAAACTCA
CGTTAAGGGATTTTGGTCATGAGATTATCAAAAAGGATCTTCACCTAGATCCTTTTAAATTAAAAATGAA
GTTTTAAATCAATCTAAAGTATATATGAGTAAACTTGGTCTGACAGTTACCAATGCTTAATCAGTGAGGC
ACCTATCTCAGCGATCTGTCTATTTCGTTCATCCATAGTTGCCTGACTCCCCGTCGTGTAGATAACTACG
ATACGGGAGGGCTTACCATCTGGCCCCAGTGCTGCAATGATACCGCGAGACCCACGCTCACCGGCTCCAG
ATTTATCAGCAATAAACCAGCCAGCCGGAAGGGCCGAGCGCAGAAGTGGTCCTGCAACTTTATCCGCCTC
CATCCAGTCTATTAATTGTTGCCGGGAAGCTAGAGTAAGTAGTTCGCCAGTTAATAGTTTGCGCAACGTT
GTTGCCATTGCTACAGGCATCGTGGTGTCACGCTCGTCGTTTGGTATGGCTTCATTCAGCTCCGGTTCCC
AACGATCAAGGCGAGTTACATGATCCCCCATGTTGTGCAAAAAAGCGGTTAGCTCCTTCGGTCCTCCGAT
CGTTGTCAGAAGTAAGTTGGCCGCAGTGTTATCACTCATGGTTATGGCAGCACTGCATAATTCTCTTACT
GTCATGCCATCCGTAAGATGCTTTTCTGTGACTGGTGAGTACTCAACCAAGTCATTCTGAGAATAGTGTA
TGCGGCGACCGAGTTGCTCTTGCCCGGCGTCAATACGGGATAATACCGCGCCACATAGCAGAACTTTAAA
AGTGCTCATCATTGGAAAACGTTCTTCGGGGCGAAAACTCTCAAGGATCTTACCGCTGTTGAGATCCAGT
TCGATGTAACCCACTCGTGCACCCAACTGATCTTCAGCATCTTTTACTTTCACCAGCGTTTCTGGGTGAG
CAAAAACAGGAAGGCAAAATGCCGCAAAAAAGGGAATAAGGGCGACACGGAAATGTTGAATACTCATACT
CTTCCTTTTTCAATATTATTGAAGCATTTATCAGGGTTATTGTCTCATGAGCGGATACATATTTGAATGT
ATTTAGAAAAATAAACAAATAGGGGTTCCGCGCACATTTCCCCGAAAAGTGC
