>Addgene plasmid #52553 | pBT374_pattB-pCA-GFP-pA-attBSwa | addgene partial sequence | sequence record 89612 | M13pUC-Fwd 5'-CCCAGTCACGACGTTGTAAAACG-3'
GACTCACTATAGGGCGAATTGGGTACCGGGCCCCCCCTCGAGGTCGACGATGTAGGTCACGGTCTCGAAG
CCGCGGTGCGGGTGCCAGGGCGTGCCCTTGGGCTCCCCGGGCGCGTACTCCACCTCACCCATCTGGTCCA
TCATGATGAACGGGTCGAGGTGGCGGTAGTTGATCCCGGCGAACGCGCGGCGCACCGGGAAGCCCTCGCC
CTCGAAACCGCTGGGCGCGGTGGTCACGGTGAGCACGGGACGTGCGACGGCGTCGGCGGGTGCGGATACG
CGGGGCAGCGTCAGCGGGTTCTCGACGGTCACGGCGGGCATGTCGACGGTATCGATAAGCTTCCCTTAAT
TAACCGTTTAAACAATTCTGCAGGAATCTAGTTATTAATAGTAATCAATTACGGGGTCATTAGTTCATAG
CCCATATATGGAGTTCCGCGTTACATAACTTACGGTAAATGGCCCGCCTGGCTGACCGCCCAACGACCCC
CGCCCATTGACGTCAATAATGACGTATGTTCCCATAGTAACGCCAATAGGGACTTTCCATTGACGTCAAT
GGGTGGAGTATTTACGGTAAACTGCCCACTTGGCAGTACATCAAGTGTATCATATGCCAAGTACGCCCCC
TATTGACGTCAATGACGGTAAATGGCCCGCCTGGCATTATGCCCAGTACATGACCTTATGGGACTTTCCT
ACTTGGCAGTACATCTACGTATTAGTCATCGCTATTACCATGGTCGAGGTGAGCCCCACGTTCTGCTTCA
CTCTCCCCATCTCCCCCCCCTCCCCACCCCCAATTTTGTATTTATTTATTTTTTAATTATTTTGTGCAGC
GATG
