>Addgene plasmid #52553 | pBT374_pattB-pCA-GFP-pA-attBSwa | addgene partial sequence | sequence record 90040 | M13pUC-Rev 5'-AGCGGATAACAATTTCACACAGG-3'
TTAACCCTCACTAAAGGGAACAAAAGCTGGAGCTCCACCGCGGTGGCGGCCGCTCTAGAACTAGTTGGGC
GCGCCCAATTTTCGACATGCCCGCCGTGACCGTCGAGAACCCGCTGACGCTGCCCCGCGTATCCGCACCC
GCCGACGCCGTCGCACGTCCCGTGCTCACCGTGACCACCGCGCCCAGCGGTTTCGAGGGCGAGGGCTTCC
CGGTGCGCCGCGCGTTCGCCGGGATCAACTACCGCCACCTCGACCCGTTCATCATGATGGACCAGATGGG
TGAGGTGGAGTACGCGCCCGGGGAGCCCAAGGGCACGCCCTGGCACCCGCACCGCGGCTTCGAGACCGTG
ACCTACATCGTCGAAAATAAGATACATTGATGAGTTTGGACAAACCACAACTAGAATGCAGTGAAAAAAA
TGCTTTATTTGTGAAATTTGTGATGCTATTGCTTTATTTGTAACCATTATAAGCTGCAATAAACAAGTTA
ACAACAACAATTGCATTCATTTTATGTTTCAGGTTCAGGGGGAGGTGTGGGAGGTTTTTTAAAGCAAGTA
AAACCTCTACAAATGTGGTATGGCTGATTATGATCAGTTATCTAGAATTCTTACTTGTAAAGCTCGTCCA
TGCCGAGAGTGATCCCGGCGGCGGTCACGAACTCCAGCAGGACCATGTGATCGCGCTTCTCGTTGGGGTC
TTTGCTCAGGGCGGACTGGGTGCTCAGGTAGTGGTTGTCGGGCAGCAGCACGGGGCCGTCGCCGATGGGG
GTGTTCTG
