>Addgene plasmid #52553 | pBT374_pattB-pCA-GFP-pA-attBSwa | addgene partial sequence | sequence record 90045 | fBac-2 5'-gggaggttttttaaagcaagtaaa-3'
CAGTTATCTAGAATTCTTACTTGTAAAGCTCGTCCATGCCGAGAGTGATCCCGGCGGCGGTCACGAACTC
CAGCAGGACCATGTGATCGCGCTTCTCGTTGGGGTCTTTGCTCAGGGCGGACTGGGTGCTCAGGTAGTGG
TTGTCGGGCAGCAGCACGGGGCCGTCGCCGATGGGGGTGTTCTGCTGGTAGTGGTCGGCGAGCTGCACGC
CGCCGTCCTCGATGTTGTGGCGGATCTTGAAGTTCGCCTTGATGCCGTTCTTCTGCTTGTCGGCCATGAT
ATAGACGTTGTGGCTGTTGTAGTTGTACTCCAGCTTGTGCCCCAGGATGTTGCCGTCCTCCTTGAAGTCG
ATGCCCTTCAGCTCGATGCGGTTCACCAGGGTGTCGCCCTCGAACTTCACCTCGGCGCGGGTCTTGTAGT
TGCCGTCGTCCTTGAAGAAGATGGTGCGCTCCTGGACGTAGCCTTCGGGCATGGCGGACTTGAAGAAGTC
GTGCTGCTTCATGTGGTCGGGGTAGCGGCTGAAGCACTGCACGCCGTAGGTCAGGGTGGTCACGAGGGTG
GGCCAGGGCACGGGCAGCTTGCCGGTGGTGCAGATGAACTTCAGGGTCAGCTTGCCGTAGGTGGCATCGC
CCTCGCCCTCGCCGGACACGCTGAACTTGTGGCCGTTTACGTCGCCGTCCAGCTCGACCAGGATGGGCAC
CACCCCGGT
